Addgene plasmid #12869: DCT.VV.Orf181
Purpose: This plasmid was designed for screening purposes and may contain discrepancies relative to the current canonical GenBank version of the gene.
Depositing lab: Jack Bennink & Jon Yewdell. Depositing organization: National Institute of Allergy and Infectious Diseases (NIAID). Publication: Identification of poxvirus CD8+ T cell determinants to enable rational design and characterization of smallpox vaccines. Tscharke DC, Karupiah G, Zhou J, Palmore T, Irvine KR, Haeryfar SM, Williams S, Sidney J, Sette A, Bennink JR, Yewdell JW. J Exp Med. 2005 January 3; 201(1): 95–104. 10.1084/jem.20041912 PubMed 15623576.
Backbone
  Vector backbone: pcDNA 3.1D V5-His-TOPO
  Backbone manufacturer: Invitrogen
  Backbone size w/o insert (bp): 5514
  Vector type: Mammalian Expression
  Selectable markers: Neomycin (select with G418)
Growth in bacteria
  Bacterial resistance: Ampicillin, 100 μg/mL
  Growth temperature: 37°C
  Growth strain: DH5alpha
  Copy number: High Copy
Gene/Insert
  Gene/Insert name: VV.Orf181 (alt names: predicted metalbinding protease; VV_WR_078)
  Species: Vaccinia Virus
  Insert size (bp): 1776
  GenBank ID: 9791001
  Cloning method: Restriction Enzyme; 5′ cloning site BamHI (not destroyed); 3′ cloning site BamHI (not destroyed)
  Sequencing primers: 5′ Universal T7
Terms and licenses: Academic/Nonprofit Terms; Industry Terms: Not Available to Industry
Depositor comments: Please see the Vaccinia kit page ( https://www.addgene.org/vvorf/ ) for more information. The kit page contains the supplemental VVOrfData spreadsheet, which includes important information about this plasmid. The plasmid and insert names provided here relate only to this library. The name of the ORF (if present) in VACV strain Copenhagen and the name of the ORF (if annotated) in VACV strain WR sequence can be found in VVOrfData spreadsheet. Please note that the amino acid sequence given for each ORF in the spreadsheet may contain some errors. Additionally, changes from the expected sequence may be present in these plasmids. Please see Addgene's quality control sequence and sequencing notes in the VVOrfData spreadsheet before ordering this plasmid.
How to cite: DCT.VV.Orf181 was a gift from Jack Bennink & Jon Yewdell (Addgene plasmid # 12869 ; http://n2t.net/addgene:12869 ; RRID:Addgene_12869)
