[The description below was written by a language model from this plasmid's Addgene catalogue record.]
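Description:
DCT.VV.Orf181 is a mammalian expression plasmid built on the commercial pcDNA 3.1D V5-His-TOPO backbone (about 5.5 kb without insert) and carrying a single vaccinia virus open reading frame. It is maintained as a high-copy plasmid in E. coli under ampicillin selection. It also carries a neomycin resistance marker, so transfected mammalian cells can be selected with G418. No feature table is supplied, so individual regulatory elements are not listed. Vectors of this family generally drive the insert from a strong constitutive viral promoter, place a T7 priming site upstream (consistent with the T7 sequencing primer listed) and offer C-terminal V5 and polyhistidine tags. The record does not say whether the ORF is in frame with those tags.

The insert, about 1.8 kb, is designated VV.Orf181 within this library. It is annotated as a predicted metal-binding protease, with the alternative name VV_WR_078 pointing to the WR strain annotation. It is recorded as flanked by BamHI sites at both ends, both retained, so it can in principle be excised with one enzyme.

The plasmid belongs to a collection of vaccinia ORF clones made for screening, associated with work identifying poxvirus CD8+ T cell determinants to support the design and characterisation of smallpox vaccines. In such a screen, each viral ORF is expressed individually in mammalian cells. The depositors caution that the clone may differ from the canonical reference sequence. They also note that the ORF naming is specific to this library, with equivalents in the Copenhagen and WR strains given in the accompanying library documentation. Sequence verification is advisable before using it for anything beyond screening.
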