>Addgene plasmid #12869 | DCT.VV.Orf181 | addgene partial sequence | sequence record 19258 | T7 5'-TAATACGACTCACTATAGGG-3'
GTACCCTTCACCGAATTCCCAGCTGACCACCATGATTGTCTTACCGAATAAAGTTCGTATTTTCATCAAC
GATCGGATGAAAAAGGATATCTACTTGGGAATTTCTAATTTCGGATTCGAGAATGATATAGATGAAATCT
TGGGAATTGCTCACTTGTTGGAACATCTACTTATATCCTTTGATTCTACTAATTTTTTAGCGAATGCTTC
TACATCTAGAAGTTATATGAGTTTTTGGTGTAAATCCATTAATTCAGCAACGGAATCGGACGCAATCAGA
ACATTAGTTTCGTGGTTCTTTTCTAACGGAAAACTCAAAGATAATTTTTCCCTTTCTAGTATACGATTTC
ACATTAAAGAATTAGAAAACGAATACTATTTTAGAAATGAAGTATTCCATTGTATGGATATACTAACGTT
TCTTAGCGGAGGCGATTTATATAACGGTGGGAGAATAGACATGATAGATAATCTTAATATAGTTCGTGAT
ATGCTGGTAAATAGAATGCAAAGGATATCGGGATCGAATATCGTAATTTTTGTTAAGAGATTAGGACCTG
GAACATTGGATTTCTTCAAACAGACATTTGGGTCTTTACCAGCATGTCCGGAGATTATTCCTTCGTCTAT
TCCAGTAAGTACAAACGGTAAAATAGTTATGACTCCGTCTCCATTTTATACAGTTAT
